>Addgene plasmid #43316 | II-CGAC | depositor partial sequence | sequence record 58581 | II-CGAC sequence 426 bps
CGTCTCGCTTAACCCCAGAGCAGGTCGTGGCGATCGCAAGCCACGACGGAGGAAAGCAAGCCTTGGAAAC
AGTACAGAGGCTGTTGCCTGTGCTGTGCCAAGCGCACGGACTCACCCCAGAGCAGGTCGTGGCAATCGCG
AGCAATAACGGCGGAAAACAGGCTTTGGAAACGGTGCAGAGGCTCCTTCCAGTGCTGTGCCAAGCGCACG
GCCTCACCCCAGAGCAGGTCGTGGCAATCGCCTCCAACATTGGCGGGAAACAGGCACTCGAGACTGTCCA
GCGCCTGCTTCCCGTGCTGTGCCAAGCGCACGGATTAACCCCAGAGCAGGTCGTGGCGATCGCAAGCCAC
GACGGAGGAAAGCAAGCCTTGGAAACAGTACAGAGGCTGTTGCCTGTGCTGTGCCAAGCGCACGGGCTCA
GAGACG
