>Addgene plasmid #43316 | II-CGAC | addgene partial sequence | sequence record 61877 | M13-F20 5'-TGTAAAACGACGGCCAGT-3'
AGGGCGAATTGGGCCCTCTAGATGCATGCTCGAGCGGCCGCCAGTGTGATGGATATCTGCAGAATTCGCC
CTTCTTTCCTGTGCCCACGTCTCTGAGCCCGTGCGCTTGGCACAGCACAGGCAACAGCCTCTGTACTGTT
TCCAAGGCTTGCTTTCCTCCGTCGTGGCTTGCGATCGCCACGACCTGCTCTGGGGTTAATCCGTGCGCTT
GGCACAGCACGGGAAGCAGGCGCTGGACAGTCTCGAGTGCCTGTTTCCCGCCAATGTTGGAGGCGATTGC
CACGACCTGCTCTGGGGTGAGGCCGTGCGCTTGGCACAGCACTGGAAGGAGCCTCTGCACCGTTTCCAAA
GCCTGTTTTCCGCCGTTATTGCTCGCGATTGCCACGACCTGCTCTGGGGTGAGTCCGTGCGCTTGGCACA
GCACAGGCAACAGCCTCTGTACTGTTTCCAAGGCTTGCTTTCCTCCGTCGTGGCTTGCGATCGCCACGAC
CTGCTCTGGGGTTAAGCGAGACGCGCTAGGACGGCAAGGGCGAATTCCAGCACACTGGCGGCCGTTACTA
GTGGATCCGAGCTCGGTACCAAGCTTGATGCATAGCTTGAGTATTCTATAGTGTCACCTAAATAGCTTGG
CGTAATCATGGTCATAGCTGTTTCCTGTGTGAAATTGTTATCCGCTCACAATTCCACACAACATACGAGC
CGGAAGCATAAAGTGTAAAGCCTGGGGTGCCTAATGAGTGAGCTAACTCACATTAATTGCGTTGCGCTCA
CTGCCCGCTTTCCAGTCGGGAAACCTGTCGTGCCAGCTGCATTAATGAATCGGCCAACGCGCGGGGAGAG
GCGGTTTGCGTATTGGGCGCTCTTCCGCTTCCTCGCTCACTGACTCGCTGCGCTCGGTCGTTCGGCTGCG
GCGAGCGGTATCAGCTCACTCAAAGGCGGTAATACGGTTATCCA
