[The description below was written by a language model from this plasmid's Addgene catalogue record.]
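Description:
II-CGAC is a bacterial cloning plasmid built on the commercial pCRII-TOPO backbone (about 4 kb without insert), into which a 426 bp synthetic fragment was introduced by TOPO cloning. It is a high-copy plasmid propagated in E. coli, and the record lists both ampicillin and kanamycin resistance, consistent with the dual markers carried by this backbone. The insert sits within the standard cloning region and can be read from either side using T7 and M13 reverse sequencing primers. No mammalian promoter, reporter or expression element is recorded. The vector is classed purely as a cloning plasmid, so it serves as a storage and source vehicle for its insert rather than as an expression construct.

The record gives no functional annotation of the insert beyond its name, synthetic origin and size. The plasmid was deposited in connection with a TALEN genome-editing system developed for making human stem cell-based disease models. In that context the name suggests, though the record does not state, that the fragment is a preassembled block of four TAL effector repeat modules recognising the bases C, G, A and C. The "II" prefix would then denote its position in an ordered assembly scheme. The insert size fits roughly four repeat units of about 100 bp each. On that reading, II-CGAC would be one member of a library of multimer plasmids from which repeat blocks are excised and joined in order to build a custom TALE DNA-binding array, which is then fused to a nuclease domain. The assembly sites, the enzymes used and the destination vector are not described in the record, and no feature table was provided to confirm the internal structure of the insert.
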