Addgene plasmid #43316: II-CGAC
Depositing lab: Chad Cowan & Kiran Musunuru. Depositing organization: Harvard University. Publication: A TALEN Genome-Editing System for Generating Human Stem Cell-Based Disease Models. Ding Q, Lee YK, Schaefer EA, Peters DT, Veres A, Kim K, Kuperwasser N, Motola DL, Meissner TB, Hendriks WT, Trevisan M, Gupta RM, Moisan A, Banks E, Friesen M, Schinzel RT, Xia F, Tang A, Xia Y, Figueroa E, Wann A, Ahfeldt T, Daheron L, Zhang F, Rubin LL, Peng LF, Chung RT, Musunuru K, Cowan CA. Cell Stem Cell. 2012 Dec 12. pii: S1934-5909(12)00645-5. doi: 10.1016/j.stem.2012.11.011. PubMed 23246482.
Backbone
  Vector backbone: pCRII-TOPO
  Backbone manufacturer: Invitrogen
  Backbone size w/o insert (bp): 3973
  Vector type: Bacterial Cloning
Growth in bacteria
  Bacterial resistance: Ampicillin and Kanamycin, 100 & 50 μg/mL
  Growth temperature: 37°C
  Growth strain: Top10
  Copy number: High Copy
Gene/Insert
  Gene/Insert name: II-CGAC
  Species: Synthetic
  Insert size (bp): 426
  Cloning method: TOPO Cloning
  Sequencing primers: 5′ T7; 3′ M13-rev
Terms and licenses: Academic/Nonprofit Terms; Industry Terms: Not Available to Industry
How to cite: II-CGAC was a gift from Chad Cowan & Kiran Musunuru (Addgene plasmid # 43316 ; http://n2t.net/addgene:43316 ; RRID:Addgene_43316)
